Addgene plasmid #179987: pCG_batCoV RaTG13 N C-V5-tag
Purpose: Mammalian expression vector for RaTG13 N, V5-tagged. Sequence codon-optimized.
Depositing lab: Konstantin Sparrer. Publication: Systematic functional analysis of SARS-CoV-2 proteins uncovers viral innate immune antagonists and remaining vulnerabilities. Hayn M, Hirschenberger M, Koepke L, Nchioua R, Straub JH, Klute S, Hunszinger V, Zech F, Prelli Bozzo C, Aftab W, Christensen MH, Conzelmann C, Muller JA, Srinivasachar Badarinarayan S, Sturzel CM, Forne I, Stenger S, Conzelmann KK, Munch J, Schmidt FI, Sauter D, Imhof A, Kirchhoff F, Sparrer KMJ. Cell Rep. 2021 May 18;35(7):109126. doi: 10.1016/j.celrep.2021.109126. Epub 2021 Apr 27. PubMed 33974846.
Backbone
  Vector backbone: pCG
  Vector type: Mammalian Expression
Growth in bacteria
  Bacterial resistance: Ampicillin, 100 μg/mL
  Growth temperature: 37°C
  Growth strain: DH5alpha
  Copy number: High Copy
Gene/Insert
  Gene/Insert name: RaTG13 N
  Species: Synthetic
  Mutation: human codon-optimized
  Cloning method: Restriction Enzyme; 5′ cloning site Unknown (unknown if destroyed); 3′ cloning site Unknown (unknown if destroyed)
Terms and licenses: Academic/Nonprofit Terms; Industry Terms: Not Available to Industry
How to cite: pCG_batCoV RaTG13 N C-V5-tag was a gift from Konstantin Sparrer (Addgene plasmid # 179987 ; http://n2t.net/addgene:179987 ; RRID:Addgene_179987)
