[The description below was written by a language model from this plasmid's Addgene catalogue record and pLannotate feature annotations shown in this document.]
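Description:
pCG_batCoV RaTG13 N C-V5-tag is a 6.3 kb mammalian expression plasmid built on the pCG backbone that drives transient expression of the nucleocapsid (N) protein of the bat coronavirus RaTG13. The coding sequence is synthetic and human codon-optimized. According to the name and stated purpose it carries a C-terminal V5 epitope tag, although the automated annotation does not call out the tag as a separate feature. It labels the open reading frame by homology to the closely related SARS-CoV-2 nucleoprotein. N packages the viral RNA genome into a helical ribonucleocapsid and contributes to virion assembly.

Transcription is driven by the human cytomegalovirus immediate early enhancer and promoter, followed by a short HSV thymidine kinase 5' untranslated region upstream of the insert. Downstream of the coding sequence lie a rabbit β-globin intron, a stretch of β-globin exon sequence and the rabbit β-globin polyadenylation signal, which together provide splicing and 3' end processing for the transcript. An SV40 early promoter element sits in the opposite orientation with no mammalian selection marker annotated behind it, so the plasmid appears suited to transient rather than stable expression.

In bacteria the plasmid is maintained at high copy through a ColE1/pUC-type origin and selected with ampicillin via β-lactamase. An f1 origin, a T7 promoter and fragments of lacZα, lacI, rop and bom are backbone remnants. The associated study systematically analysed coronavirus proteins as antagonists of innate immunity, so this construct likely served as the RaTG13 counterpart for comparison with SARS-CoV-2 N, with the V5 tag allowing detection.
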