Features (pLannotate 1.2.2; 17 found; start..end, strand, type, name):
      1..304     +  enhancer       CMV enhancer: human cytomegalovirus immediate early enhancer
    305..508     +  promoter       CMV promoter: human cytomegalovirus (CMV) immediate early promoter
    598..637     +  5'UTR          HSV TK 5'-UTR: 5' untranslated region from the herpes simplex virus thymidine kinase gene
    673..1929    +  CDS            N: NCAP_SARS2 - Experimental evidence at protein level: Swiss-Prot protein existence level 1. Packages the positive strand viral genome RNA into a helical ribonucleocapsid (RNP) and plays a fundamental role during virion assembly through its interactions with the viral genome and membrane protein M. Plays an important role in enhancing the efficiency of subgenomic viral RNA transcription as well as viral replication (By similarity). May modulate transforming growth factor-beta signaling by binding host smad3 (By similarity). From Severe acute respiratory syndrome coronavirus 2 (2019-nCoV) (SARS-C
   2001..2573    +  intron         β-globin intron: intron from rabbit β-globin gene
   2577..2699    +  CDS            HBB: HBB_COLGU - Experimental evidence at transcript level: Swiss-Prot protein existence level 2. Involved in oxygen transport from the lung to the various peripheral tissues. From Colobus guereza (Mantled guereza) (Eastern black-and-white colobus monkey).
   2770..2825    +  polyA_signal   β-globin poly(A) signal: rabbit β-globin polyadenylation signal (Gil and Proudfoot, 1987)
   3165..3354    -  promoter       SV40 promoter: SV40 early promoter
   3354..3408    -  CDS            lacI (fragment): lac repressor; lacI; The lac repressor binds to the lac operator to inhibit transcription in E. coli. This inhibition can be relieved by adding lactose or isopropyl-β-D-thiogalactopyranoside (IPTG).
   3591..4179    -  rep_origin     ori: high-copy-number ColE1/pMB1/pBR322/pUC origin of replication
   4350..5210    -  CDS            AmpR: β-lactamase; bla; confers resistance to ampicillin, carbenicillin, and related antibiotics
   5211..5315    -  promoter       AmpR promoter: bla
   5410..5445    +  CDS            rop (fragment): Rop protein, which maintains plasmids at low copy number; rop
   5547..5646    +  misc_feature   bom (fragment): basis of mobility region from pBR322
   5674..6102    -  rep_origin     f1 ori (sequence partly withheld): f1 bacteriophage origin of replication; arrow indicates direction of (+) strand synthesis
   6106..6263    -  CDS            lacZα (fragment): LacZα fragment of β-galactosidase; lacZ fragment
   6266..6284    +  promoter       T7 promoter: promoter for bacteriophage T7 RNA polymerase
>Addgene plasmid #179987 | pCG_batCoV RaTG13 N C-V5-tag | addgene full sequence | sequence record 353888 | Addgene NGS Result
CGTTACATAACTTACGGTAAATGGCCCGCCTGGCTGACCGCCCAACGACCCCCGCCCATTGACGTCAATA
ATGACGTATGTTCCCATAGTAACGCCAATAGGGACTTTCCATTGACGTCAATGGGTGGAGTATTTACGGT
AAACTGCCCACTTGGCAGTACATCAAGTGTATCATATGCCAAGTACGCCCCCTATTGACGTCAATGACGG
TAAATGGCCCGCCTGGCATTATGCCCAGTACATGACCTTATGGGACTTTCCTACTTGGCAGTACATCTAC
GTATTAGTCATCGCTATTACCATGGTGATGCGGTTTTGGCAGTACATCAATGGGCGTGGATAGCGGTTTG
ACTCACGGGGATTTCCAAGTCTCCACCCCATTGACGTCAATGGGAGTTTGTTTTGGCACCAAAATCAACG
GGACTTTCCAAAATGTCGTAACAACTCCGCCCCATTGACGCAAATGGGCGGTAGGCGTGTACGGTGGGAG
GTCTATATAAGCAGAGCTCGTTTAGTGAACCGTCAGATCGCCTGGAGACGCCATCCACGCTGTTTTGACC
TCCATAGAAGACACCGGGACCGATCCAGCCTCCGGGGGATCTTGGTGGCGTGAAACTCCCGCACCTCTTC
GGCCAGCGCCTTGTAGAAGCGCGTAGGCCTTCTAGAGCCACCATGTCTGACAATGGTCCCCAGAATCAGC
GAAATGCTCCCCGGATCACCTTTGGTGGGCCCTCTGACAGCACCGGAAGTAATCAAAATGGAGAGCGGAG
TGGTGCCAGGCCTAAGCAAAGGAGACCTCAAGGGCTGCCGAACAATACAGCATCCTGGTTTACAGCTTTG
ACTCAACATGGCAAAGAAGACTTGAAATTTCCTCGAGGCCAGGGAGTGCCAATAAACACCAATTCCTCTC
CTGACGACCAAATCGGATATTATAGGCGCGCCACTCGCAGAATCCGGGGCGGAGATGGGAAGATGAAAGA
CCTCTCTCCACGTTGGTATTTCTATTATCTGGGAACTGGCCCTGAAGCCGGGCTCCCTTACGGGGCTAAT
AAAGACGGGATCATCTGGGTAGCTACAGAAGGGGCACTTAACACCCCTAAAGATCACATAGGCACTAGGA
ATCCCGCGAACAATGCTGCGATAGTGCTTCAGCTTCCTCAAGGAACAACTCTCCCCAAAGGATTTTACGC
CGAGGGTAGCAGAGGCGGTAGTCAAGCCAGTTCAAGGAGCTCTAGCCGCTCCCGCAACTCAAGTCGTAAC
TCCACGCCAGGTAGCTCTCGGGGCACAAGCCCGGCACGAATGGCGGGAAACGGAAGCGATGCTGCACTCG
CCTTGCTGCTCCTGGACCGCCTGAACCAACTGGAATCTAAGATGTCCGGGAAAGGACAACAACAACAATC
TCAGACAGTGACCAAGAAGAGTGCTGCTGAAGCGAGTAAGAAGCCGAGACAGAAACGGACCGCAACAAAG
CAGTATAACGTAACCCAAGCATTCGGCCGCCGCGGCCCTGAACAAACTCAGGGCAACTTCGGCGACCAAG
AACTCATTCGGCAGGGAACCGACTATAAGCATTGGCCGCAGATTGCACAGTTTGCGCCGAGCGCGTCCGC
CTTCTTTGGGATGTCTCGGATCGGAATGGAAGTGACCCCGTCCGGTACGTGGCTGACCTATACAGGAGCG
ATAAAACTCGACGACAAGGACCCTAATTTTAAGGATCAAGTAATTTTGCTGAATAAACACATAGACGCAT
ACAAGACATTTCCCCCTACGGAACCTAAGAAGGACAAGAAGAAGAAAGCCGATGAGACTCAAGCTCTGCC
ACAACGCCAAAAGAAACAACAAACCGTTACGCTCCTGCCTGCCGCTGATCTTGATGACTTTAGTAAGCAA
CTCCAACAATCCATGAGTAGCGCGGACAGCACTCAGGCCGGAAAACCAATTCCTAATCCTCTCCTCGGCC
TCGATAGCACGTAAACGCGTCGGATCCTGAGAACTTCAGGGTGAGTTTGGGGACCCTTGATTGTTCTTTC
TTTTTCGCTATTGTAAAATTCATGTTATATGGAGGGGGCAAAGTTTTCAGGGTGTTGTTTAGAATGGGAA
GATGTCCCTTGTATCACCATGGACCCTCATGATAATTTTGTTTCTTTCACTTTCTACTCTGTTGACAACC
ATTGTCTCCTCTTATTTTCTTTTCATTTTCTGTAACTTTTTCGTTAAACTTTAGCTTGCATTTGTAACGA
ATTTTTAAATTCACTTTTGTTTATTTGTCAGATTGTAAGTACTTTCTCTAATCACTTTTTTTTCAAGGCA
ATCAGGGTATATTATATTGTACTTCAGCACAGTTTTAGAGAACAATTGTTATAATTAAATGATAAGGTAG
AATATTTCTGCATATAAATTCTGGCTGGCGTGGAAATATTCTTATTGGTAGAAACAACTACACCCTGGTC
ATCATCCTGCCTTTCTCTTTATGGTTACAATGATATACACTGTTTGAGATGAGGATAAAATACTCTGAGT
CCAAACCGGGCCCCTCTGCTAACCATGTTCATGCCTTCTTCTCTTTCCTACAGCTCCTGGGCAACGTGCT
GGTTGTTGTGCTGTCTCATCATTTTGGCAAAGAATTCACTCCTCAGGTGCAGGCTGCCTATCAGAAGGTG
GTGGCTGGTGTGGCCAATGCCCTGGCTCACAAATACCACTGAGATCTTTTTCCCTCTGCCAAAAATTATG
GGGACATCATGAAGCCCCTTGAGCATCTGACTTCTGGCTAATAAAGGAAATTTATTTTCATTGCAATAGT
GTGTTGGAATTTTTTGTGTCTCTCACTCGGAAGGACATATGGGAGGGCAAATCATTTAAAACATCAGAAT
GAGTATTTGGTTTAGAGTTTGGCAACATATGCCCATATGCTGGCTGCCATGAACAAAGGTTGGCTATAAA
GAGGTCATCAGTATATGAAACAGCCCCCTGCTGTCCATTCCTTATTCCATAGAAAAGCCTTGACTTGAGG
TTAGATTTTTTTTATATTTTGTTTTGTGTTATTTTTTTCTTTAACATCCCTAAAATTTTCCTTACATGTT
TTACTAGCCAGATTTTTCCTCCTCTCCTGACTACTCCCAGTCATAGCTGTCCCTCTTCTCTTATGGAGAT
CCCTCGAGGAGCTTTTTGCAAAAGCCTAGGCCTCCAAAAAAGCCTCTTCACTACTTCTGGAATAGCTCAG
AGGCCGAGGCGGCCTCGGCCTCTGCATAAATAAAAAAAATTAGTCAGCCATGGGGCGGAGAATGGGCGGA
ACTGGGCGGAGTTAGGGGCGGGATGGGCGGAGTTAGGGGCGGGACTATGGTTGCTGACTAATTGCTGCAT
TAATGAATCGGCCAACGCGCGGGGAGAGGCGGTTTGCGTATTGGGCGCTCTTCCGCTTCCTCGCTCACTG
ACTCGCTGCGCTCGGTCGTTCGGCTGCGGCGAGCGGTATCAGCTCACTCAAAGGCGGTAATACGGTTATC
CACAGAATCAGGGGATAACGCAGGAAAGAACATGTGAGCAAAAGGCCAGCAAAAGGCCAGGAACCGTAAA
AAGGCCGCGTTGCTGGCGTTTTTCCATAGGCTCCGCCCCCCTGACGAGCATCACAAAAATCGACGCTCAA
GTCAGAGGTGGCGAAACCCGACAGGACTATAAAGATACCAGGCGTTTCCCCCTGGAAGCTCCCTCGTGCG
CTCTCCTGTTCCGACCCTGCCGCTTACCGGATACCTGTCCGCCTTTCTCCCTTCGGGAAGCGTGGCGCTT
TCTCATAGCTCACGCTGTAGGTATCTCAGTTCGGTGTAGGTCGTTCGCTCCAAGCTGGGCTGTGTGCACG
AACCCCCCGTTCAGCCCGACCGCTGCGCCTTATCCGGTAACTATCGTCTTGAGTCCAACCCGGTAAGACA
CGACTTATCGCCACTGGCAGCAGCCACTGGTAACAGGATTAGCAGAGCGAGGTATGTAGGCGGTGCTACA
GAGTTCTTGAAGTGGTGGCCTAACTACGGCTACACTAGAAGAACAGTATTTGGTATCTGCGCTCTGCTGA
AGCCAGTTACCTTCGGAAAAAGAGTTGGTAGCTCTTGATCCGGCAAACAAACCACCGCTGGTAGCGGTGG
TTTTTTTGTTTGCAAGCAGCAGATTACGCGCAGAAAAAAAGGATCTCAAGAAGATCCTTTGATCTTTTCT
ACGGGGTCTGACGCTCAGTGGAACGAAAACTCACGTTAAGGGATTTTGGTCATGAGATTATCAAAAAGGA
TCTTCACCTAGATCCTTTTAAATTAAAAATGAAGTTTTAAATCAATCTAAAGTATATATGAGTAAACTTG
GTCTGACAGTTACCAATGCTTAATCAGTGAGGCACCTATCTCAGCGATCTGTCTATTTCGTTCATCCATA
GTTGCCTGACTCCCCGTCGTGTAGATAACTACGATACGGGAGGGCTTACCATCTGGCCCCAGTGCTGCAA
TGATACCGCGAGACCCACGCTCACCGGCTCCAGATTTATCAGCAATAAACCAGCCAGCCGGAAGGGCCGA
GCGCAGAAGTGGTCCTGCAACTTTATCCGCCTCCATCCAGTCTATTAATTGTTGCCGGGAAGCTAGAGTA
AGTAGTTCGCCAGTTAATAGTTTGCGCAACGTTGTTGCCATTGCTACAGGCATCGTGGTGTCACGCTCGT
CGTTTGGTATGGCTTCATTCAGCTCCGGTTCCCAACGATCAAGGCGAGTTACATGATCCCCCATGTTGTG
CAAAAAAGCGGTTAGCTCCTTCGGTCCTCCGATCGTTGTCAGAAGTAAGTTGGCCGCAGTGTTATCACTC
ATGGTTATGGCAGCACTGCATAATTCTCTTACTGTCATGCCATCCGTAAGATGCTTTTCTGTGACTGGTG
AGTACTCAACCAAGTCATTCTGAGAATAGTGTATGCGGCGACCGAGTTGCTCTTGCCCGGCGTCAATACG
GGATAATACCGCGCCACATAGCAGAACTTTAAAAGTGCTCATCATTGGAAAACGTTCTTCGGGGCGAAAA
CTCTCAAGGATCTTACCGCTGTTGAGATCCAGTTCGATGTAACCCACTCGTGCACCCAACTGATCTTCAG
CATCTTTTACTTTCACCAGCGTTTCTGGGTGAGCAAAAACAGGAAGGCAAAATGCCGCAAAAAAGGGAAT
AAGGGCGACACGGAAATGTTGAATACTCATACTCTTCCTTTTTCAATATTATTGAAGCATTTATCAGGGT
TATTGTCTCATGAGCGGATACATATTTGAATGTATTTAGAAAAATAAACAAATAGGGGTTCCGCGCACAT
TTCCCCGAAAAGTGCCACCTGACGTCTAAGAAACCATTATTATCATGACATTAACCTATAAAAATAGGCG
TATCACGAGGCCCTTTCGTCTCGCGCGTTTCGGTGATGACGGTGAAAACCTCTGACACATGCAGCTCCCG
GAGACGGTCACAGCTTGTCTGTAAGCGGATGCCGGGAGCAGACAAGCCCGTCAGGGCGCGTCAGCGGGTG
TTGGCGGGTGTCGGGGCTGGCTTAACTATGCGGCATCAGAGCAGATTGTACTGAGAGTGCACCATATGCG
GTGTGAAATACCGCACAGATGCGTAAGGAGAAAATACCGCATCAGGAAATTGTAAGCGTTAATATTTTGT
TAAAATTCGCGTTAAATTTTTGTTAAATCAGCTCATTTTTTAACCAATAGGCCGAAATCGGCAAAATCCC
TTATAAATCAAAAGAATAGACCGAGATAGGGT
[37 nt withheld, positions 5773-5809]
AAAGAACGTGGACTCCAACGTCAAAGG
[49 nt withheld, positions 5837-5885]
T
[91 nt withheld, positions 5887-5977]
G
[124 nt withheld, positions 5979-6102]
CCATTCGCCATTCAGGCTGCGCAACTGTTGGGAAGGGCGATCGGTGCGGGCCTCTTCGCTATTACGCCAG
CTGGCGAAAGGGGGATGTGCTGCAAGGCGATTAAGTTGGGTAACGCCAGGGTTTTCCCAGTCACGACGTT
GTAAAACGACGGCCAGTGAATTGTAATACGACTCACTATAGGGCGAATTCGAGCTCGCCC
